Addgene plasmid #38767: myc Rif wild-type
Depositing lab: Harry Mellor. Depositing organization: University of Bristol. Publication: The Rho family GTPase Rif induces filopodia through mDia2. Pellegrin S, Mellor H. Curr Biol. 2005 Jan 26;15(2):129-33. 10.1016/j.cub.2005.01.011 PubMed 15668168.
Backbone
  Vector backbone: pcDNA3
  Backbone manufacturer: Invitrogen
  Backbone size w/o insert (bp): 5446
  Vector type: Mammalian Expression
  Selectable markers: Neomycin (select with G418)
Growth in bacteria
  Bacterial resistance: Ampicillin, 100 μg/mL
  Growth temperature: 37°C
  Growth strain: DH5alpha
  Copy number: High Copy
Gene/Insert
  Gene/Insert name: Rif (alt names: Rho in filopodia; RHOF)
  Species: H. sapiens (human)
  Entrez Gene: RHOF (a.k.a. ARHF, RIF)
  Promoter: CMV
  Tag / fusion protein: myc (N terminal on insert)
  Cloning method: Restriction Enzyme; 5′ cloning site unknown (unknown if destroyed); 3′ cloning site unknown (unknown if destroyed)
  Sequencing primers: 5′ CMV-F; 3′ BGH-rev
Terms and licenses: Academic/Nonprofit Terms; Industry Terms: Not Available to Industry
Depositor comments: human Rif GTPase (RHOF) with N-terminal myc-tag in pcDNA3
How to cite: myc Rif wild-type was a gift from Harry Mellor (Addgene plasmid # 38767 ; http://n2t.net/addgene:38767 ; RRID:Addgene_38767)
