[The description below was written by a language model from this plasmid's Addgene catalogue record and pLannotate feature annotations shown in this document.]
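Description:
myc Rif wild-type is a mammalian expression plasmid built on the pcDNA3 backbone that carries the human small GTPase Rif (Rho in filopodia, gene symbol RHOF) in its wild-type form with an N-terminal myc epitope tag. The full annotated sequence is about 6.1 kb. In bacteria it is maintained at high copy from a ColE1/pUC-type origin and selected with ampicillin through the β-lactamase gene and its own promoter. An f1 origin is also present, a standard pcDNA3 element that allows single-stranded DNA production. For mammalian cells, a neomycin phosphotransferase gene driven by the SV40 enhancer/early promoter and terminated by the SV40 polyadenylation signal permits G418 selection of stable transfectants.

The expression cassette uses the human cytomegalovirus immediate-early enhancer and promoter to drive strong constitutive transcription of the RHOF coding sequence, with the bovine growth hormone polyadenylation signal downstream. T7 and SP6 phage promoters flank the insert, as usual for this backbone, and could support in vitro transcription. The myc tag is stated in the catalogue fields but is not annotated separately in the feature table; it presumably lies in the short gap between the T7 promoter and the annotated RHOF reading frame. The restriction sites used for cloning are not recorded. Several short annotated fragments (HIV-1 LTR, ble, lacI, pBluescript MCS) are most likely incidental partial matches to backbone sequence rather than functional elements.

RHOF encodes a plasma membrane-associated GTPase that induces thin, actin-rich filopodia. The construct is suited to transient or stable overexpression of tagged Rif in cultured mammalian cells, with the myc epitope allowing detection by immunofluorescence or immunoblotting in studies of actin remodelling and filopodia formation.
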