Features (pLannotate 1.2.2; 22 found; start..end, strand, type, name):
     36..80      -  misc_feature   bom (fragment): basis of mobility region from pBR322
    235..614     +  enhancer       CMV enhancer: human cytomegalovirus immediate early enhancer
    615..818     +  promoter       CMV promoter: human cytomegalovirus (CMV) immediate early promoter
    814..847     +  LTR            5' LTR (truncated) (fragment): truncated 5' long terminal repeat (LTR) from HIV-1
    863..881     +  promoter       T7 promoter: promoter for bacteriophage T7 RNA polymerase
    945..1577    +  CDS            RHOF: RHOF_HUMAN - Also known as ARHF, RIF. Experimental evidence at protein level: Swiss-Prot protein existence level 1. Plasma membrane-associated small GTPase which cycles between an active GTP-bound and an inactive GDP-bound state. Causes the formation of thin, actin-rich surface projections called filopodia. Functions cooperatively with CDC42 and Rac to generate additional structures, increasing the diversity of actin-based morphology. From Homo sapiens (Human).
   1587..1626    -  misc_feature   MCS (fragment): pBluescript multiple cloning site
   1635..1653    -  promoter       SP6 promoter: promoter for bacteriophage SP6 RNA polymerase
   1679..1903    +  polyA_signal   bGH poly(A) signal: bovine growth hormone polyadenylation signal
   1907..1928    +  promoter       SV40 promoter (fragment): SV40 enhancer and early promoter
   1949..2377    +  rep_origin     f1 ori (sequence partly withheld): f1 bacteriophage origin of replication; arrow indicates direction of (+) strand synthesis
   2391..2721    +  promoter       SV40 promoter: SV40 enhancer and early promoter
   2788..3579    +  CDS            neo: KKA2_KLEPN - Also known as kan, nptII. Experimental evidence at protein level: Swiss-Prot protein existence level 1. Resistance to kanamycin, neomycin, paromomycin, ribostamycin, butirosin and gentamicin B. From Klebsiella pneumoniae.
   3603..3761    +  CDS            ble (fragment): BLE_KLEPN - Experimental evidence at protein level: Swiss-Prot protein existence level 1. Binding protein with a strong affinity to the bleomycin family of antibiotics. Binds to CL990; an antimitotic-antibiotic compound. From Klebsiella pneumoniae.
   3756..3877    +  polyA_signal   SV40 poly(A) signal: SV40 polyadenylation signal
   3950..3966    -  protein_bind   lac operator: The lac repressor binds to the lac operator to inhibit transcription in E. coli. This inhibition can be relieved by adding lactose or isopropyl-β-D-thiogalactopyranoside (IPTG). lac repressor encoded by lacI
   3974..4004    -  promoter       lac promoter: promoter for the E. coli lac operon
   4019..4040    -  protein_bind   CAP binding site: CAP binding activates transcription in the presence of cAMP. E. coli catabolite activator protein
   4053..4145    -  CDS            lacI (fragment): lac repressor; lacI; The lac repressor binds to the lac operator to inhibit transcription in E. coli. This inhibition can be relieved by adding lactose or isopropyl-β-D-thiogalactopyranoside (IPTG).
   4328..4916    -  rep_origin     ori: high-copy-number ColE1/pMB1/pBR322/pUC origin of replication
   5087..5947    -  CDS            AmpR: β-lactamase; bla; confers resistance to ampicillin, carbenicillin, and related antibiotics
   5948..6052    -  promoter       AmpR promoter: bla
>Addgene plasmid #38767 | myc Rif wild-type | depositor full sequence | sequence record 48794 | myc Rif wild-type sequence 6083 bps
GACGGATCGGGAGATCTCCCGATCCCCTATGGTCGACTCTCAGTACAATCTGCTCTGATGCCGCATAGTT
AAGCCAGTATCTGCTCCCTGCTTGTGTGTTGGAGGTCGCTGAGTAGTGCGCGAGCAAAATTTAAGCTACA
ACAAGGCAAGGCTTGACCGACAATTGCATGAAGAATCTGCTTAGGGTTAGGCGTTTTGCGCTGCTTCGCG
ATGTACGGGCCAGATATACGCGTTGACATTGATTATTGACTAGTTATTAATAGTAATCAATTACGGGGTC
ATTAGTTCATAGCCCATATATGGAGTTCCGCGTTACATAACTTACGGTAAATGGCCCGCCTGGCTGACCG
CCCAACGACCCCCGCCCATTGACGTCAATAATGACGTATGTTCCCATAGTAACGCCAATAGGGACTTTCC
ATTGACGTCAATGGGTGGACTATTTACGGTAAACTGCCCACTTGGCAGTACATCAAGTGTATCATATGCC
AAGTACGCCCCCTATTGACGTCAATGACGGTAAATGGCCCGCCTGGCATTATGCCCAGTACATGACCTTA
TGGGACTTTCCTACTTGGCAGTACATCTACGTATTAGTCATCGCTATTACCATGGTGATGCGGTTTTGGC
AGTACATCAATGGGCGTGGATAGCGGTTTGACTCACGGGGATTTCCAAGTCTCCACCCCATTGACGTCAA
TGGGAGTTTGTTTTGGCACCAAAATCAACGGGACTTTCCAAAATGTCGTAACAACTCCGCCCCATTGACG
CAAATGGGCGGTAGGCGTGTACGGTGGGAGGTCTATATAAGCAGAGCTCTCTGGCTAACTAGAGAACCCA
CTGCTTACTGGCTTATCGAAATTAATACGACTCACTATAGGGAGACCCAAGCTTGATAGCTTACCATGGA
ACAAAAACTAATATCGGAAGAAGATCTAGGGCCCATGGATGCCCCCGGAGCCCTGGCCCAGACCGCCGCC
CCCGGTCCGGGCAGGAAGGAGCTGAAGATCGTGATCGTGGGCGACGGCGGCTGCGGCAAGACCTCGCTGC
TCATGGTGTACAGCCAGGGCTCCTTCCCCGAGCACTACGCCCCATCGGTGTTCGAGAAGTACACGGCCAG
CGTGACCGTTGGCAGCAAGGAGGTGACCCTGAACCTCTACGACACGGCCGGGCAAGAAGACTATGACCGG
CTGCGGCCCCTGTCCTACCAGAACACCCACCTCGTGCTCATCTGCTATGACGTCATGAATCCCACCAGCT
ACGACAACGTCCTCATCAAGTGGTTCCCTGAGGTCACGCATTTCTGCCGCGGGATCCCCATGGTGCTCAT
CGGCTGCAAGACAGACCTGAGGAAGGACAAGGAGCAGCTGCGGAAGCTCCGGGCCGCCCAGCTGGAGCCC
ATCACCTACATGCAGGGCCTGAGCGCCTGCGAACAGATCCGAGCTGCTCTCTACCTGGAATGTTCCGCCA
AGTTTCGGGAGAATGTGGAGGACGTCTTCCGGGAGGCCGCCAAGGTGGCTCTCAGCGCTCTGAAGAAGGC
GCAACGGCAGAAGAAGCGCCGGCTCTGCCTGCTGCTCTGATCTAGAATCGAATTCCTGCAGCCCGGGGGA
TCCACTAGTTCTAGAGGGCCGTATTCTATAGTGTCACCTAAATGCTAGAGCTCGCTGATCAGCCTCGACT
GTGCCTTCTAGTTGCCAGCCATCTGTTGTTTGCCCCTCCCCCGTGCCTTCCTTGACCCTGGAAGGTGCCA
CTCCCACTGTCCTTTCCTAATAAAATGAGGAAATTGCATCGCATTGTCTGAGTAGGTGTCATTCTATTCT
GGGGGGTGGGGTGGGGCAGGACAGCAAGGGGGAGGATTGGGAAGACAATAGCAGGCATGCTGGGGATGCG
GTGGGCTCTATGGCTTCTGAGGCGGAAAGAACCAGCTGGGGCTCTAGGGGGTATCCCC
[124 nt withheld, positions 1949-2072]
C
[32 nt withheld, positions 2074-2105]
CA
[57 nt withheld, positions 2108-2164]
A
[49 nt withheld, positions 2166-2214]
CCTTTGACGTTGGAGTCCACGTTCTTT
[37 nt withheld, positions 2242-2278]
ACCCTATCTCGGTCTATTCTTTTGATTTATAAGGGATTTTGGGGATTTCGGCCTATTGGTTAAAAAATGA
GCTGATTTAACAAAAATTTAACGCGAATTAATTCTGTGGAATGTGTGTCAGTTAGGGTGTGGAAAGTCCC
CAGGCTCCCCAGGCAGGCAGAAGTATGCAAAGCATGCATCTCAATTAGTCAGCAACCAGGTGTGGAAAGT
CCCCAGGCTCCCCAGCAGGCAGAAGTATGCAAAGCATGCATCTCAATTAGTCAGCAACCATAGTCCCGCC
CCTAACTCCGCCCATCCCGCCCCTAACTCCGCCCAGTTCCGCCCATTCTCCGCCCCATGGCTGACTAATT
TTTTTTATTTATGCAGAGGCCGAGGCCGCCTCTGCCTCTGAGCTATTCCAGAAGTAGTGAGGAGGCTTTT
TTGGAGGCCTAGGCTTTTGCAAAAAGCTCCCGGGAGCTTGTATATCCATTTTCGGATCTGATCAAGAGAC
AGGATGAGGATCGTTTCGCATGATTGAACAAGATGGATTGCACGCAGGTTCTCCGGCCGCTTGGGTGGAG
AGGCTATTCGGCTATGACTGGGCACAACAGACAATCGGCTGCTCTGATGCCGCCGTGTTCCGGCTGTCAG
CGCAGGGGCGCCCGGTTCTTTTTGTCAAGACCGACCTGTCCGGTGCCCTGAATGAACTGCAGGACGAGGC
AGCGCGGCTATCGTGGCTGGCCACGACGGGCGTTCCTTGCGCAGCTGTGCTCGACGTTGTCACTGAAGCG
GGAAGGGACTGGCTGCTATTGGGCGAAGTGCCGGGGCAGGATCTCCTGTCATCTCACCTTGCTCCTGCCG
AGAAAGTATCCATCATGGCTGATGCAATGCGGCGGCTGCATACGCTTGATCCGGCTACCTGCCCATTCGA
CCACCAAGCGAAACATCGCATCGAGCGAGCACGTACTCGGATGGAAGCCGGTCTTGTCGATCAGGATGAT
CTGGACGAAGAGCATCAGGGGCTCGCGCCAGCCGAACTGTTCGCCAGGCTCAAGGCGCGCATGCCCGACG
GCGAGGATCTCGTCGTGACCCATGGCGATGCCTGCTTGCCGAATATCATGGTGGAAAATGGCCGCTTTTC
TGGATTCATCGACTGTGGCCGGCTGGGTGTGGCGGACCGCTATCAGGACATAGCGTTGGCTACCCGTGAT
ATTGCTGAAGAGCTTGGCGGCGAATGGGCTGACCGCTTCCTCGTGCTTTACGGTATCGCCGCTCCCGATT
CGCAGCGCATCGCCTTCTATCGCCTTCTTGACGAGTTCTTCTGAGCGGGACTCTGGGGTTCGAAATGACC
GACCAAGCGACGCCCAACCTGCCATCACGAGATTTCGATTCCACCGCCGCCTTCTATGAAAGGTTGGGCT
TCGGAATCGTTTTCCGGGACGCCGGCTGGATGATCCTCCAGCGCGGGGATCTCATGCTGGAGTTCTTCGC
CCACCCCAACTTGTTTATTGCAGCTTATAATGGTTACAAATAAAGCAATAGCATCACAAATTTCACAAAT
AAAGCATTTTTTTCACTGCATTCTAGTTGTGGTTTGTCCAAACTCATCAATGTATCTTATCATGTCTGTA
TACCGTCGACCTCTAGCTAGAGCTTGGCGTAATCATGGTCATAGCTGTTTCCTGTGTGAAATTGTTATCC
GCTCACAATTCCACACAACATACGAGCCGGAAGCATAAAGTGTAAAGCCTGGGGTGCCTAATGAGTGAGC
TAACTCACATTAATTGCGTTGCGCTCACTGCCCGCTTTCCAGTCGGGAAACCTGTCGTGCCAGCTGCATT
AATGAATCGGCCAACGCGCGGGGAGAGGCGGTTTGCGTATTGGGCGCTCTTCCGCTTCCTCGCTCACTGA
CTCGCTGCGCTCGGTCGTTCGGCTGCGGCGAGCGGTATCAGCTCACTCAAAGGCGGTAATACGGTTATCC
ACAGAATCAGGGGATAACGCAGGAAAGAACATGTGAGCAAAAGGCCAGCAAAAGGCCAGGAACCGTAAAA
AGGCCGCGTTGCTGGCGTTTTTCCATAGGCTCCGCCCCCCTGACGAGCATCACAAAAATCGACGCTCAAG
TCAGAGGTGGCGAAACCCGACAGGACTATAAAGATACCAGGCGTTTCCCCCTGGAAGCTCCCTCGTGCGC
TCTCCTGTTCCGACCCTGCCGCTTACCGGATACCTGTCCGCCTTTCTCCCTTCGGGAAGCGTGGCGCTTT
CTCAATGCTCACGCTGTAGGTATCTCAGTTCGGTGTAGGTCGTTCGCTCCAAGCTGGGCTGTGTGCACGA
ACCCCCCGTTCAGCCCGACCGCTGCGCCTTATCCGGTAACTATCGTCTTGAGTCCAACCCGGTAAGACAC
GACTTATCGCCACTGGCAGCAGCCACTGGTAACAGGATTAGCAGAGCGAGGTATGTAGGCGGTGCTACAG
AGTTCTTGAAGTGGTGGCCTAACTACGGCTACACTAGAAGGACAGTATTTGGTATCTGCGCTCTGCTGAA
GCCAGTTACCTTCGGAAAAAGAGTTGGTAGCTCTTGATCCGGCAAACAAACCACCGCTGGTAGCGGTGGT
TTTTTTGTTTGCAAGCAGCAGATTACGCGCAGAAAAAAAGGATCTCAAGAAGATCCTTTGATCTTTTCTA
CGGGGTCTGACGCTCAGTGGAACGAAAACTCACGTTAAGGGATTTTGGTCATGAGATTATCAAAAAGGAT
CTTCACCTAGATCCTTTTAAATTAAAAATGAAGTTTTAAATCAATCTAAAGTATATATGAGTAAACTTGG
TCTGACAGTTACCAATGCTTAATCAGTGAGGCACCTATCTCAGCGATCTGTCTATTTCGTTCATCCATAG
TTGCCTGACTCCCCGTCGTGTAGATAACTACGATACGGGAGGGCTTACCATCTGGCCCCAGTGCTGCAAT
GATACCGCGAGACCCACGCTCACCGGCTCCAGATTTATCAGCAATAAACCAGCCAGCCGGAAGGGCCGAG
CGCAGAAGTGGTCCTGCAACTTTATCCGCCTCCATCCAGTCTATTAATTGTTGCCGGGAAGCTAGAGTAA
GTAGTTCGCCAGTTAATAGTTTGCGCAACGTTGTTGCCATTGCTACAGGCATCGTGGTGTCACGCTCGTC
GTTTGGTATGGCTTCATTCAGCTCCGGTTCCCAACGATCAAGGCGAGTTACATGATCCCCCATGTTGTGC
AAAAAAGCGGTTAGCTCCTTCGGTCCTCCGATCGTTGTCAGAAGTAAGTTGGCCGCAGTGTTATCACTCA
TGGTTATGGCAGCACTGCATAATTCTCTTACTGTCATGCCATCCGTAAGATGCTTTTCTGTGACTGGTGA
GTACTCAACCAAGTCATTCTGAGAATAGTGTATGCGGCGACCGAGTTGCTCTTGCCCGGCGTCAATACGG
GATAATACCGCGCCACATAGCAGAACTTTAAAAGTGCTCATCATTGGAAAACGTTCTTCGGGGCGAAAAC
TCTCAAGGATCTTACCGCTGTTGAGATCCAGTTCGATGTAACCCACTCGTGCACCCAACTGATCTTCAGC
ATCTTTTACTTTCACCAGCGTTTCTGGGTGAGCAAAAACAGGAAGGCAAAATGCCGCAAAAAAGGGAATA
AGGGCGACACGGAAATGTTGAATACTCATACTCTTCCTTTTTCAATATTATTGAAGCATTTATCAGGGTT
ATTGTCTCATGAGCGGATACATATTTGAATGTATTTAGAAAAATAAACAAATAGGGGTTCCGCGCACATT
TCCCCGAAAAGTGCCACCTGACGTC
