>Addgene plasmid #38767 | myc Rif wild-type | addgene partial sequence | sequence record 50411 | CMV-F 5'-CGCAAATGGGCGGTAGGCGTG-3'
CAGAGCTCTCTGGCTAACTAGAGAACCCACTGCTTACTGGCTTATCGAAATTAATACGACTCACTATAGG
GAGACCCAAGCTTGATAGCTTACCATGGAACAAAAACTAATATCGGAAGAAGATCTAGGGCCCATGGATG
CCCCCGGAGCCCTGGCCCAGACCGCCGCCCCCGGTCCGGGCAGGAAGGAGCTGAAGATCGTGATCGTGGG
CGACGGCGGCTGCGGCAAGACCTCGCTGCTCATGGTGTACAGCCAGGGCTCCTTCCCCGAGCACTACGCC
CCATCGGTGTTCGAGAAGTACACGGCCAGCGTGACCGTTGGCAGCAAGGAGGTGACCCTGAACCTCTACG
ACACGGCCGGGCAAGAAGACTATGACCGGCTGCGGCCCCTGTCCTACCAGAACACCCACCTCGTGCTCAT
CTGCTATGACGTCATGAATCCCACCAGCTACGACAACGTCCTCATCAAGTGGTTCCCTGAGGTCACGCAT
TTCTGCCGCGGGATCCCCATGGTGCTCATCGGCTGCAAGACAGACCTGAGGAAGGACAAGGAGCAGCTGC
GGAAGCTCCGGGCCGCCCAGCTGGAGCCCATCACCTACATGCAGGGCCTGAGCGCCTGCGAACAGATCCG
AGCTGCTCTCTACCTGGAATGTTCCGCCAAGTTTCGGGAGAATGTGGAGGACGTCTTCCGGGAGGCCGCC
AAGGTGGCTCTCAGCGCTCTGAAGAAGGCGCAACGGCAGAAGAAGCGCCGGCTCTGCCTGCTGCTCTGAT
CTAGAATCGAATTCCTGCAGCCCGGGGGATCCACTAGTTCTAGAGGGCCGTATTCTATAGTGTCACCTA
